>Addgene plasmid #114446 | pLKO.TRC1.shmNsd1.1, puro | addgene full sequence | sequence record 221597 | Addgene NGS Result
CCCTGATTCTGTGGATAACCGTATTACCGCCTTTGAGTGAGCTGATACCGCTCGCCGCAGCCGAACGACC
GAGCGCAGCGAGTCAGTGAGCGAGGAAGCGGAAGAGCGCCCAATACGCAAACCGCCTCTCCCCGCGCGTT
GGCCGATTCATTAATGCAGCTGGCACGACAGGTTTCCCGACTGGAAAGCGGGCAGTGAGCGCAACGCAAT
TAATGTGAGTTAGCTCACTCATTAGGCACCCCAGGCTTTACACTTTATGCTTCCGGCTCGTATGTTGTGT
GGAATTGTGAGCGGATAACAATTTCACACAGGAAACAGCTATGACCATGATTACGCCAAGCGCGCAATTA
ACCCTCACTAAAGGGAACAAAAGCTGGAGCTGCAAGCTTAATGTAGTCTTATGCAATACTCTTGTAGTCT
TGCAACATGGTAACGATGAGTTAGCAACATGCCTTACAAGGAGAGAAAAAGCACCGTGCATGCCGATTGG
TGGAAGTAAGGTGGTACGATCGTGCCTTATTAGGAAGGCAACAGACGGGTCTGACATGGATTGGACGAAC
CACTGAATTGCCGCATTGCAGAGATATTGTATTTAAGTGCCTAGCTCGATACATAAACGGGTCTCTCTGG
TTAGACCAGATCTGAGCCTGGGAGCTCTCTGGCTAACTAGGGAACCCACTGCTTAAGCCTCAATAAAGCT
TGCCTTGAGTGCTTCAAGTAGTGTGTGCCCGTCTGTTGTGTGACTCTGGTAACTAGAGATCCCTCAGACC
CTTTTAGTCAGTGTGGAAAATCTCTAGCAGTGGCGCCCGAACAGGGACTTGAAAGCGAAAGGGAAACCAG
AGGAGCTCTCTCGACGCAGGACTCGGCTTGCTGAAGCGCGCACGGCAAGAGGCGAGGGGCGGCGACTGGT
GAGTACGCCAAAAATTTTGACTAGCGGAGGCTAGAAGGAGAGAGATGGGTGCGAGAGCGTCAGTATTAAG
CGGGGGAGAATTAGATCGCGATGGGAAAAAATTCGGTTAAGGCCAGGGGGAAAGAAAAAATATAAATTAA
AACATATAGTATGGGCAAGCAGGGAGCTAGAACGATTCGCAGTTAATCCTGGCCTGTTAGAAACATCAGA
AGGCTGTAGACAAATACTGGGACAGCTACAACCATCCCTTCAGACAGGATCAGAAGAACTTAGATCATTA
TATAATACAGTAGCAACCCTCTATTGTGTGCATCAAAGGATAGAGATAAAAGACACCAAGGAAGCTTTAG
ACAAGATAGAGGAAGAGCAAAACAAAAGTAAGACCACCGCACAGCAAGCGGCCGCTGATCTTCAGACCTG
GAGGAGGAGATATGAGGGACAATTGGAGAAGTGAATTATATAAATATAAAGTAGTAAAAATTGAACCATT
AGGAGTAGCACCCACCAAGGCAAAGAGAAGAGTGGTGCAGAGAGAAAAAAGAGCAGTGGGAATAGGAGCT
TTGTTCCTTGGGTTCTTGGGAGCAGCAGGAAGCACTATGGGCGCAGCGTCAATGACGCTGACGGTACAGG
CCAGACAATTATTGTCTGGTATAGTGCAGCAGCAGAACAATTTGCTGAGGGCTATTGAGGCGCAACAGCA
TCTGTTGCAACTCACAGTCTGGGGCATCAAGCAGCTCCAGGCAAGAATCCTGGCTGTGGAAAGATACCTA
AAGGATCAACAGCTCCTGGGGATTTGGGGTTGCTCTGGAAAACTCATTTGCACCACTGCTGTGCCTTGGA
ATGCTAGTTGGAGTAATAAATCTCTGGAACAGATTTGGAATCACACGACCTGGATGGAGTGGGACAGAGA
AATTAACAATTACACAAGCTTAATACACTCCTTAATTGAAGAATCGCAAAACCAGCAAGAAAAGAATGAA
CAAGAATTATTGGAATTAGATAAATGGGCAAGTTTGTGGAATTGGTTTAACATAACAAATTGGCTGTGGT
ATATAAAATTATTCATAATGATAGTAGGAGGCTTGGTAGGTTTAAGAATAGTTTTTGCTGTACTTTCTAT
AGTGAATAGAGTTAGGCAGGGATATTCACCATTATCGTTTCAGACCCACCTCCCAACCCCGAGGGGACCC
GACAGGCCCGAAGGAATAGAAGAAGAAGGTGGAGAGAGAGACAGAGACAGATCCATTCGATTAGTGAACG
GATCTCGACGGTATCGATCACGAGACTAGCCTCGAGCGGCCGCCCCCTTCACCGAGGGCCTATTTCCCAT
GATTCCTTCATATTTGCATATACGATACAAGGCTGTTAGAGAGATAATTGGAATTAATTTGACTGTAAAC
ACAAAGATATTAGTACAAAATACGTGACGTAGAAAGTAATAATTTCTTGGGTAGTTTGCAGTTTTAAAAT
TATGTTTTAAAATGGACTATCATATGCTTACCGTAACTTGAAAGTATTTCGATTTCTTGGCTTTATATAT
CTTGTGGAAAGGACGAAACACCGGGCTCGTTAAGACACCAGGAAACTCGAGTTTCCTGGTGTCTTAACGA
GCTTTTTGAATTCTCGACCTCGAGACAAATGGCAGTATTCATCCACAATTTTAAAAGAAAAGGGGGGATT
GGGGGGTACAGTGCAGGGGAAAGAATAGTAGACATAATAGCAACAGACATACAAACTAAAGAATTACAAA
AACAAATTACAAAAATTCAAAATTTTCGGGTTTATTACAGGGACAGCAGAGATCCACTTTGGCCGCGGCT
CGAGGGGGTTGGGGTTGCGCCTTTTCCAAGGCAGCCCTGGGTTTGCGCAGGGACGCGGCTGCTCTGGGCG
TGGTTCCGGGAAACGCAGCGGCGCCGACCCTGGGTCTCGCACATTCTTCACGTCCGTTCGCAGCGTCACC
CGGATCTTCGCCGCTACCCTTGTGGGCCCCCCGGCGACGCTTCCTGCTCCGCCCCTAAGTCGGGAAGGTT
CCTTGCGGTTCGCGGCGTGCCGGACGTGACAAACGGAAGCCGCACGTCTCACTAGTACCCTCGCAGACGG
ACAGCGCCAGGGAGCAATGGCAGCGCGCCGACCGCGATGGGCTGTGGCCAATAGCGGCTGCTCAGCAGGG
CGCGCCGAGAGCAGCGGCCGGGAAGGGGCGGTGCGGGAGGCGGGGTGTGGGGCGGTAGTGTGGGCCCTGT
TCCTGCCCGCGCGGTGTTCCGCATTCTGCAAGCCTCCGGAGCGCACGTCGGCAGTCGGCTCCCTCGTTGA
CCGAATCACCGACCTCTCTCCCCAGGGGGATCCACCGGAGCTTACCATGACCGAGTACAAGCCCACGGTG
CGCCTCGCCACCCGCGACGACGTCCCCAGGGCCGTACGCACCCTCGCCGCCGCGTTCGCCGACTACCCCG
CCACGCGCCACACCGTCGATCCGGACCGCCACATCGAGCGGGTCACCGAGCTGCAAGAACTCTTCCTCAC
GCGCGTCGGGCTCGACATCGGCAAGGTGTGGGTCGCGGACGACGGCGCCGCGGTGGCGGTCTGGACCACG
CCGGAGAGCGTCGAAGCGGGGGCGGTGTTCGCCGAGATCGGCCCGCGCATGGCCGAGTTGAGCGGTTCCC
GGCTGGCCGCGCAGCAACAGATGGAAGGCCTCCTGGCGCCGCACCGGCCCAAGGAGCCCGCGTGGTTCCT
GGCCACCGTCGGCGTCTCGCCCGACCACCAGGGCAAGGGTCTGGGCAGCGCCGTCGTGCTCCCCGGAGTG
GAGGCGGCCGAGCGCGCCGGGGTGCCCGCCTTCCTGGAGACCTCCGCGCCCCGCAACCTCCCCTTCTACG
AGCGGCTCGGCTTCACCGTCACCGCCGACGTCGAGGTGCCCGAAGGACCGCGCACCTGGTGCATGACCCG
CAAGCCCGGTGCCTGACGCCCGCCCCACGACCCGCAGCGCCCGACCGAAAGGAGCGCACGACCCCATGCA
TCGGTACCTTTAAGACCAATGACTTACAAGGCAGCTGTAGATCTTAGCCACTTTTTAAAAGAAAAGGGGG
GACTGGAAGGGCTAATTCACTCCCAACGAAGACAAGATCTGCTTTTTGCTTGTACTGGGTCTCTCTGGTT
AGACCAGATCTGAGCCTGGGAGCTCTCTGGCTAACTAGGGAACCCACTGCTTAAGCCTCAATAAAGCTTG
CCTTGAGTGCTTCAAGTAGTGTGTGCCCGTCTGTTGTGTGACTCTGGTAACTAGAGATCCCTCAGACCCT
TTTAGTCAGTGTGGAAAATCTCTAGCAGTAGTAGTTCATGTCATCTTATTATTCAGTATTTATAACTTGC
AAAGAAATGAATATCAGAGAGTGAGAGGAACTTGTTTATTGCAGCTTATAATGGTTACAAATAAAGCAAT
AGCATCACAAATTTCACAAATAAAGCATTTTTTTCACTGCATTCTAGTTGTGGTTTGTCCAAACTCATCA
ATGTATCTTATCATGTCTGGCTCTAGCTATCCCGCCCCTAACTCCGCCCATCCCGCCCCTAACTCCGCCC
AGTTCCGCCCATTCTCCGCCCCATGGCTGACTAATTTTTTTTATTTATGCAGAGGCCGAGGCCGCCTCGG
CCTCTGAGCTATTCCAGAAGTAGTGAGGAGGCTTTTTTGGAGGCCTAGGGACGTACCCAATTCGCCCTAT
AGTGAGTCGTATTACGCGCGCTCACTGGCCGTCGTTTTACAACGTCGTGACTGGGAAAACCCTGGCGTTA
CCCAACTTAATCGCCTTGCAGCACATCCCCCTTTCGCCAGCTGGCGTAATAGCGAAGAGGCCCGCACCGA
TCGCCCTTCCCAACAGTTGCGCAGCCTGAATGGCGAATGGG
[124 nt withheld, positions 4802-4925]
C
[91 nt withheld, positions 4927-5017]
A
[49 nt withheld, positions 5019-5067]
CCTTTGACGTTGGAGTCCACGTTCTTT
[37 nt withheld, positions 5095-5131]
ACCCTATCTCGGTCTATTCTTTTGATTTATAAGGGATTTTGCCGATTTCGGCCTATTGGTTAAAAAATGA
GCTGATTTAACAAAAATTTAACGCGAATTTTAACAAAATATTAACGCTTACAATTTAGGTGGCACTTTTC
GGGGAAATGTGCGCGGAACCCCTATTTGTTTATTTTTCTAAATACATTCAAATATGTATCCGCTCATGAG
ACAATAACCCTGATAAATGCTTCAATAATATTGAAAAAGGAAGAGTATGAGTATTCAACATTTCCGTGTC
GCCCTTATTCCCTTTTTTGCGGCATTTTGCCTTCCTGTTTTTGCTCACCCAGAAACGCTGGTGAAAGTAA
AAGATGCTGAAGATCAGTTGGGTGCACGAGTGGGTTACATCGAACTGGATCTCAACAGCGGTAAGATCCT
TGAGAGTTTTCGCCCCGAAGAACGTTTTCCAATGATGAGCACTTTTAAAGTTCTGCTATGTGGCGCGGTA
TTATCCCGTATTGACGCCGGGCAAGAGCAACTCGGTCGCCGCATACACTATTCTCAGAATGACTTGGTTG
AGTACTCACCAGTCACAGAAAAGCATCTTACGGATGGCATGACAGTAAGAGAATTATGCAGTGCTGCCAT
AACCATGAGTGATAACACTGCGGCCAACTTACTTCTGACAACGATCGGAGGACCGAAGGAGCTAACCGCT
TTTTTGCACAACATGGGGGATCATGTAACTCGCCTTGATCGTTGGGAACCGGAGCTGAATGAAGCCATAC
CAAACGACGAGCGTGACACCACGATGCCTGTAGCAATGGCAACAACGTTGCGCAAACTATTAACTGGCGA
ACTACTTACTCTAGCTTCCCGGCAACAATTAATAGACTGGATGGAGGCGGATAAAGTTGCAGGACCACTT
CTGCGCTCGGCCCTTCCGGCTGGCTGGTTTATTGCTGATAAATCTGGAGCCGGTGAGCGTGGGTCTCGCG
GTATCATTGCAGCACTGGGGCCAGATGGTAAGCCCTCCCGTATCGTAGTTATCTACACGACGGGGAGTCA
GGCAACTATGGATGAACGAAATAGACAGATCGCTGAGATAGGTGCCTCACTGATTAAGCATTGGTAACTG
TCAGACCAAGTTTACTCATATATACTTTAGATTGATTTAAAACTTCATTTTTAATTTAAAAGGATCTAGG
TGAAGATCCTTTTTGATAATCTCATGACCAAAATCCCTTAACGTGAGTTTTCGTTCCACTGAGCGTCAGA
CCCCGTAGAAAAGATCAAAGGATCTTCTTGAGATCCTTTTTTTCTGCGCGTAATCTGCTGCTTGCAAACA
AAAAAACCACCGCTACCAGCGGTGGTTTGTTTGCCGGATCAAGAGCTACCAACTCTTTTTCCGAAGGTAA
CTGGCTTCAGCAGAGCGCAGATACCAAATACTGTTCTTCTAGTGTAGCCGTAGTTAGGCCACCACTTCAA
GAACTCTGTAGCACCGCCTACATACCTCGCTCTGCTAATCCTGTTACCAGTGGCTGCTGCCAGTGGCGAT
AAGTCGTGTCTTACCGGGTTGGACTCAAGACGATAGTTACCGGATAAGGCGCAGCGGTCGGGCTGAACGG
GGGGTTCGTGCACACAGCCCAGCTTGGAGCGAACGACCTACACCGAACTGAGATACCTACAGCGTGAGCT
ATGAGAAAGCGCCACGCTTCCCGAAGGGAGAAAGGCGGACAGGTATCCGGTAAGCGGCAGGGTCGGAACA
GGAGAGCGCACGAGGGAGCTTCCAGGGGGAAACGCCTGGTATCTTTATAGTCCTGTCGGGTTTCGCCACC
TCTGACTTGAGCGTCGATTTTTGTGATGCTCGTCAGGGGGGCGGAGCCTATGGAAAAACGCCAGCAACGC
GGCCTTTTTACGGTTCCTGGCCTTTTGCTGGCCTTTTGCTCACATGTTCTTTCCTGCGTTATC
Features (pLannotate 1.2.2; 26 found; start..end, strand, type, name):
      1..104     +  rep_origin     RSF ori (fragment): Plasmids containing the RSF 1030 origin of replication can be propagated in E. coli cells that contain additional plasmids with compatible origins.
    106..198     +  CDS            lacI (fragment): lac repressor; lacI; The lac repressor binds to the lac operator to inhibit transcription in E. coli. This inhibition can be relieved by adding lactose or isopropyl-β-D-thiogalactopyranoside (IPTG).
    211..232     +  protein_bind   CAP binding site: CAP binding activates transcription in the presence of cAMP. E. coli catabolite activator protein
    247..277     +  promoter       lac promoter: promoter for the E. coli lac operon
    285..301     +  protein_bind   lac operator: The lac repressor binds to the lac operator to inhibit transcription in E. coli. This inhibition can be relieved by adding lactose or isopropyl-β-D-thiogalactopyranoside (IPTG). lac repressor encoded by lacI
    346..364     +  promoter       T3 promoter: promoter for bacteriophage T3 RNA polymerase
    392..618     +  promoter       RSV promoter: Rous sarcoma virus enhancer/promoter
    619..799     +  LTR            5' LTR (truncated): truncated 5' long terminal repeat (LTR) from HIV-1
    846..971     +  misc_feature   HIV-1 Ψ: packaging signal of human immunodeficiency virus type 1
    955..1318    +  CDS            HIV-1 gag (fragment): gag protein from human immunodeficiency virus 1; gag
   1464..1697    +  misc_feature   RRE: The Rev response element (RRE) of HIV-1 allows for Rev-dependent mRNA export from the nucleus to the cytoplasm.
   2074..2174    +  CDS            Rev (fragment): human immunodeficiency virus 1 (HIV-1) Rev protein; rev; enhances nuclear export of unspliced and incompletely spliced viral mRNAs
   2224..2464    +  promoter       U6 promoter: RNA polymerase III promoter for human U6 snRNA
   2569..2686    +  misc_feature   cPPT/CTS: central polypurine tract and central termination sequence of HIV-1
   2735..3245    +  promoter       hPGK promoter: human phosphoglycerate kinase 1 promoter
   3267..3866    +  CDS            PuroR: puromycin N-acetyltransferase; pac from Streptomyces alboniger; confers resistance to puromycin
   3909..3992    +  CDS            nef (fragment): NEF_HV1Z2 - Experimental evidence at protein level: Swiss-Prot protein existence level 1. Extracellular Nef protein targets CD4(+) T-lymphocytes for apoptosis by interacting with CXCR4 surface receptors. From Human immunodeficiency virus type 1 group M subtype D (isolate Z2/CDC-Z34) (HIV-1).
   3994..4227    +  LTR            3' LTR (ΔU3): self-inactivating 3' long terminal repeat (LTR) from HIV-1
   4299..4420    +  polyA_signal   SV40 poly(A) signal: SV40 polyadenylation signal
   4460..4595    +  rep_origin     SV40 ori: SV40 origin of replication
   4616..4634    -  promoter       T7 promoter: promoter for bacteriophage T7 RNA polymerase
   4642..4797    +  CDS            lacZα (fragment): LacZα fragment of β-galactosidase; lacZ fragment
   4802..5230    +  rep_origin     f1 ori (sequence partly withheld): f1 bacteriophage origin of replication; arrow indicates direction of (+) strand synthesis
   5283..5387    +  promoter       AmpR promoter: bla
   5388..6248    +  CDS            AmpR: β-lactamase; bla; confers resistance to ampicillin, carbenicillin, and related antibiotics
   6419..7007    +  rep_origin     ori: high-copy-number ColE1/pMB1/pBR322/pUC origin of replication
