[The description below was written by a language model from this plasmid's Addgene catalogue record and pLannotate feature annotations shown in this document.]
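Description:
pLKO.TRC1.shmNsd1.1, puro is a lentiviral RNAi vector built on the pLKO TRC1 backbone and designed to knock down mouse Nsd1 (also known as KMT3B), the gene encoding an H3K36 methyltransferase. In E. coli it is maintained through a high-copy ColE1/pUC-type origin and selected with ampicillin via the β-lactamase gene. The annotated sequence of about 7.1 kb also carries an f1 origin, an SV40 origin and poly(A) signal, and leftover cloning-vector elements (lac promoter/operator, lacZα and lacI fragments, T3 and T7 promoters) that play no role in the payload.

The transfer cassette has a third-generation, self-inactivating layout. An RSV promoter fused to a truncated HIV-1 5' LTR drives production of the genomic RNA in packaging cells, followed by the Ψ packaging signal with a partial gag sequence, the Rev response element for Rev-dependent nuclear export, and a cPPT/CTS that aids nuclear import of the reverse-transcribed genome. The ΔU3 3' LTR inactivates LTR promoter activity after integration. Within this frame, a human U6 RNA polymerase III promoter transcribes the shNsd1.1 hairpin. The hairpin itself is not annotated as a feature but presumably sits in the gap between U6 and the cPPT; the cloning sites are not recorded. Downstream, a human PGK promoter expresses puromycin N-acetyltransferase, allowing selection of transduced mammalian cells with puromycin.

The construct is used to generate lentiviral particles for stable depletion of Nsd1 in mouse cells. The associated publication examines how Nsd1 relates to PRC2-mediated H3K27 methylation domains in embryonic stem cells.
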