Addgene plasmid #114446: pLKO.TRC1.shmNsd1.1, puro
Purpose: Lentiviral vector for expression of shRNA sequence targeting mouse Nsd1
Depositing lab: Adrian Bracken. Depositing organization: Trinity College Dublin. Publication: The H3K36me2 Methyltransferase Nsd1 Demarcates PRC2-Mediated H3K27me2 and H3K27me3 Domains in Embryonic Stem Cells. Streubel G, Watson A, Jammula SG, Scelfo A, Fitzpatrick DJ, Oliviero G, McCole R, Conway E, Glancy E, Negri GL, Dillon E, Wynne K, Pasini D, Krogan NJ, Bracken AP, Cagney G. Mol Cell. 2018 Apr 19;70(2):371-379.e5. doi: 10.1016/j.molcel.2018.02.027. Epub 2018 Mar 29. PubMed 29606589.
Backbone
  Vector backbone: pLKO TRC1
  Backbone manufacturer: Sigma aldrich
  Vector type: Lentiviral, RNAi
  Selectable markers: Puromycin
Growth in bacteria
  Bacterial resistance: Ampicillin, 100 μg/mL
  Growth temperature: 37°C
  Growth strain: NEB Stable
  Copy number: Unknown
Gene/Insert
  Gene/Insert name: shNsd1.1
  gRNA/shRNA sequence: GCTCGTTAAGACACCAGGAAA
  Species: M. musculus (mouse)
  Entrez Gene: Nsd1 (a.k.a. AI528500, KMT3B)
  Cloning method: Restriction Enzyme; 5′ cloning site Unknown (unknown if destroyed)
Terms and licenses: Academic/Nonprofit Terms; Industry Terms: Not Available to Industry
How to cite: pLKO.TRC1.shmNsd1.1, puro was a gift from Adrian Bracken (Addgene plasmid # 114446 ; http://n2t.net/addgene:114446 ; RRID:Addgene_114446)
